Addgene plasmid #248530: pLenti-gRNA7-1
Purpose: A CRISPR-based technology to study chromosome-specific aneuploidy by targeting human centromeres
Depositing lab: Teresa Davoli. Depositing organization: NYU Grossman School of Medicine. Publication: KaryoCreate: A CRISPR-based technology to study chromosome-specific aneuploidy by targeting human centromeres. Bosco N, Goldberg A, Zhao X, Mays JC, Cheng P, Johnson AF, Bianchi JJ, Toscani C, Di Tommaso E, Katsnelson L, Annuar D, Mei S, Faitelson RE, Pesselev IY, Mohamed KS, Mermerian A, Camacho-Hernandez EM, Gionco CA, Manikas J, Tseng YS, Sun Z, Fani S, Keegan S, Lippman SM, Fenyo D, Giunta S, Santaguida S, Davoli T. Cell. 2023 Apr 27;186(9):1985-2001.e19. doi: 10.1016/j.cell.2023.03.029. Epub 2023 Apr 18. PubMed 37075754.
Backbone
  Vector backbone: pLentiGuide-Puro-FE
  Vector type: Mammalian Expression, CRISPR
Growth in bacteria
  Bacterial resistance: Ampicillin, 100 μg/mL
  Growth temperature: 30°C
  Growth strain: NEB Stable
  Copy number: High Copy
Gene/Insert
  Gene/Insert name: gRNA7-1
  gRNA/shRNA sequence: TGGATATATGGACCGCATTG
  Species: H. sapiens (human)
  Promoter: U6
  Cloning method: Gibson Cloning
Terms and licenses: Academic/Nonprofit Terms; Industry Terms: Not Available to Industry
How to cite: pLenti-gRNA7-1 was a gift from Teresa Davoli (Addgene plasmid # 248530 ; http://n2t.net/addgene:248530 ; RRID:Addgene_248530)
