[The description below was written by a language model from this plasmid's Addgene catalogue record and pLannotate feature annotations shown in this document.]
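Description:
pLenti-gRNA7-1 is a lentiviral single-guide RNA expression plasmid built on the pLentiGuide-Puro-FE backbone, catalogued as a mammalian expression/CRISPR vector. It belongs to the KaryoCreate system, a CRISPR-based approach for studying chromosome-specific aneuploidy by targeting human centromeres. The insert, gRNA7-1, is a 20-nt spacer against a human sequence, introduced by Gibson cloning. The name suggests a chromosome 7 centromeric target, but the record does not state this explicitly. In bacteria the 8.3 kb plasmid replicates from a high-copy ColE1/pUC origin and is selected with ampicillin through β-lactamase. An f1 origin and remnants of lac and phage-promoter cloning sequences are also present.

The transfer cassette has a third-generation, self-inactivating layout. An RSV promoter fused to a truncated HIV-1 5' LTR drives genomic RNA production in packaging cells. It is followed by the Ψ packaging signal with a gag fragment, the Rev response element for Rev-dependent nuclear export, a cPPT/CTS, and a ΔU3 3' LTR that inactivates LTR promoter activity after integration. An SV40 poly(A) signal and SV40 origin lie downstream. Within this frame, the human U6 RNA polymerase III promoter transcribes the spacer joined to a Streptococcus pyogenes Cas9 guide scaffold, annotated only as a partial tracrRNA match, which may reflect a modified scaffold. A separate EF-1α promoter with its intron A drives puromycin N-acetyltransferase for selecting transduced cells, and WPRE enhances transcript expression. No Cas9 or dCas9 coding sequence is annotated, so the CRISPR protein component must be supplied from another construct.
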