Features (pLannotate 1.2.2; 29 found; start..end, strand, type, name):
    153..278     -  misc_feature   HIV-1 Ψ: packaging signal of human immunodeficiency virus type 1
    325..505     -  LTR            5' LTR (truncated): truncated 5' long terminal repeat (LTR) from HIV-1
    506..732     -  promoter       RSV promoter: Rous sarcoma virus enhancer/promoter
    760..778     -  promoter       T3 promoter: promoter for bacteriophage T3 RNA polymerase
    823..839     -  protein_bind   lac operator: The lac repressor binds to the lac operator to inhibit transcription in E. coli. This inhibition can be relieved by adding lactose or isopropyl-β-D-thiogalactopyranoside (IPTG). lac repressor encoded by lacI
    847..877     -  promoter       lac promoter: promoter for the E. coli lac operon
    892..913     -  protein_bind   CAP binding site: CAP binding activates transcription in the presence of cAMP. E. coli catabolite activator protein
    926..1018    -  CDS            lacI (fragment): lac repressor; lacI; The lac repressor binds to the lac operator to inhibit transcription in E. coli. This inhibition can be relieved by adding lactose or isopropyl-β-D-thiogalactopyranoside (IPTG).
   1201..1789    -  rep_origin     ori: high-copy-number ColE1/pMB1/pBR322/pUC origin of replication
   1960..2820    -  CDS            AmpR: β-lactamase; bla; confers resistance to ampicillin, carbenicillin, and related antibiotics
   2821..2925    -  promoter       AmpR promoter: bla
   2978..3406    -  rep_origin     f1 ori (sequence partly withheld): f1 bacteriophage origin of replication; arrow indicates direction of (+) strand synthesis
   3411..3566    -  CDS            lacZα (fragment): LacZα fragment of β-galactosidase; lacZ fragment
   3574..3592    +  promoter       T7 promoter: promoter for bacteriophage T7 RNA polymerase
   3613..3748    -  rep_origin     SV40 ori: SV40 origin of replication
   3788..3909    -  polyA_signal   SV40 poly(A) signal: SV40 polyadenylation signal
   3987..4220    -  LTR            3' LTR (ΔU3): self-inactivating 3' long terminal repeat (LTR) from HIV-1
   4222..4241    -  misc_feature   cPPT/CTS (fragment): central polypurine tract and central termination sequence of HIV-1
   4292..4880    -  misc_feature   WPRE: woodchuck hepatitis virus posttranscriptional regulatory element
   4896..5495    -  CDS            PuroR (fragment): puromycin N-acetyltransferase; pac from Streptomyces; confers resistance to puromycin
   5517..6455    -  intron         EF-1α intron A: intron upstream of the start codon of human EF-1α
   6456..6667    -  promoter       EF-1α core promoter: core promoter for human elongation factor EF-1α
   6693..6759    -  CDS            small t antigen (fragment): SV40 (simian virus 40) small t antigen
   6825..6942    -  misc_feature   cPPT/CTS: central polypurine tract and central termination sequence of HIV-1
   6998..7065    -  misc_RNA       tracrRNA (fragment): trans-activating CRISPR RNA for the Streptococcus pyogenes CRISPR/Cas9 system
   7113..7353    -  promoter       U6 promoter: RNA polymerase III promoter for human U6 snRNA
   7357..7383    -  CDS            Rev (fragment): human immunodeficiency virus 1 (HIV-1) Rev protein; rev; enhances nuclear export of unspliced and incompletely spliced viral mRNAs
   7760..7993    -  misc_feature   RRE: The Rev response element (RRE) of HIV-1 allows for Rev-dependent mRNA export from the nucleus to the cytoplasm.
   8139..169     -  CDS            HIV-1 gag (fragment) (across the origin): gag protein from human immunodeficiency virus 1; gag
>Addgene plasmid #248530 | pLenti-gRNA7-1 | addgene full sequence | sequence record 493022 | Addgene NGS Result
CCTTCTGATGTTTCTAACAGGCCAGGATTAACTGCGAATCGTTCTAGCTCCCTGCTTGCCCATACTATAT
GTTTTAATTTATATTTTTTCTTTCCCCCTGGCCTTAACCGAATTTTTTCCCATCGCGATCTAATTCTCCC
CCGCTTAATACTGACGCTCTCGCACCCATCTCTCTCCTTCTAGCCTCCGCTAGTCAAAATTTTTGGCGTA
CTCACCAGTCGCCGCCCCTCGCCTCTTGCCGTGCGCGCTTCAGCAAGCCGAGTCCTGCGTCGAGAGAGCT
CCTCTGGTTTCCCTTTCGCTTTCAAGTCCCTGTTCGGGCGCCACTGCTAGAGATTTTCCACACTGACTAA
AAGGGTCTGAGGGATCTCTAGTTACCAGAGTCACACAACAGACGGGCACACACTACTTGAAGCACTCAAG
GCAAGCTTTATTGAGGCTTAAGCAGTGGGTTCCCTAGTTAGCCAGAGAGCTCCCAGGCTCAGATCTGGTC
TAACCAGAGAGACCCGTTTATGTATCGAGCTAGGCACTTAAATACAATATCTCTGCAATGCGGCAATTCA
GTGGTTCGTCCAATCCATGTCAGACCCGTCTGTTGCCTTCCTAATAAGGCACGATCGTACCACCTTACTT
CCACCAATCGGCATGCACGGTGCTTTTTCTCTCCTTGTAAGGCATGTTGCTAACTCATCGTTACCATGTT
GCAAGACTACAAGAGTATTGCATAAGACTACATTAAGCTTGCAGCTCCAGCTTTTGTTCCCTTTAGTGAG
GGTTAATTGCGCGCTTGGCGTAATCATGGTCATAGCTGTTTCCTGTGTGAAATTGTTATCCGCTCACAAT
TCCACACAACATACGAGCCGGAAGCATAAAGTGTAAAGCCTGGGGTGCCTAATGAGTGAGCTAACTCACA
TTAATTGCGTTGCGCTCACTGCCCGCTTTCCAGTCGGGAAACCTGTCGTGCCAGCTGCATTAATGAATCG
GCCAACGCGCGGGGAGAGGCGGTTTGCGTATTGGGCGCTCTTCCGCTTCCTCGCTCACTGACTCGCTGCG
CTCGGTCGTTCGGCTGCGGCGAGCGGTATCAGCTCACTCAAAGGCGGTAATACGGTTATCCACAGAATCA
GGGGATAACGCAGGAAAGAACATGTGAGCAAAAGGCCAGCAAAAGGCCAGGAACCGTAAAAAGGCCGCGT
TGCTGGCGTTTTTCCATAGGCTCCGCCCCCCTGACGAGCATCACAAAAATCGACGCTCAAGTCAGAGGTG
GCGAAACCCGACAGGACTATAAAGATACCAGGCGTTTCCCCCTGGAAGCTCCCTCGTGCGCTCTCCTGTT
CCGACCCTGCCGCTTACCGGATACCTGTCCGCCTTTCTCCCTTCGGGAAGCGTGGCGCTTTCTCATAGCT
CACGCTGTAGGTATCTCAGTTCGGTGTAGGTCGTTCGCTCCAAGCTGGGCTGTGTGCACGAACCCCCCGT
TCAGCCCGACCGCTGCGCCTTATCCGGTAACTATCGTCTTGAGTCCAACCCGGTAAGACACGACTTATCG
CCACTGGCAGCAGCCACTGGTAACAGGATTAGCAGAGCGAGGTATGTAGGCGGTGCTACAGAGTTCTTGA
AGTGGTGGCCTAACTACGGCTACACTAGAAGAACAGTATTTGGTATCTGCGCTCTGCTGAAGCCAGTTAC
CTTCGGAAAAAGAGTTGGTAGCTCTTGATCCGGCAAACAAACCACCGCTGGTAGCGGTGGTTTTTTTGTT
TGCAAGCAGCAGATTACGCGCAGAAAAAAAGGATCTCAAGAAGATCCTTTGATCTTTTCTACGGGGTCTG
ACGCTCAGTGGAACGAAAACTCACGTTAAGGGATTTTGGTCATGAGATTATCAAAAAGGATCTTCACCTA
GATCCTTTTAAATTAAAAATGAAGTTTTAAATCAATCTAAAGTATATATGAGTAAACTTGGTCTGACAGT
TACCAATGCTTAATCAGTGAGGCACCTATCTCAGCGATCTGTCTATTTCGTTCATCCATAGTTGCCTGAC
TCCCCGTCGTGTAGATAACTACGATACGGGAGGGCTTACCATCTGGCCCCAGTGCTGCAATGATACCGCG
AGACCCACGCTCACCGGCTCCAGATTTATCAGCAATAAACCAGCCAGCCGGAAGGGCCGAGCGCAGAAGT
GGTCCTGCAACTTTATCCGCCTCCATCCAGTCTATTAATTGTTGCCGGGAAGCTAGAGTAAGTAGTTCGC
CAGTTAATAGTTTGCGCAACGTTGTTGCCATTGCTACAGGCATCGTGGTGTCACGCTCGTCGTTTGGTAT
GGCTTCATTCAGCTCCGGTTCCCAACGATCAAGGCGAGTTACATGATCCCCCATGTTGTGCAAAAAAGCG
GTTAGCTCCTTCGGTCCTCCGATCGTTGTCAGAAGTAAGTTGGCCGCAGTGTTATCACTCATGGTTATGG
CAGCACTGCATAATTCTCTTACTGTCATGCCATCCGTAAGATGCTTTTCTGTGACTGGTGAGTACTCAAC
CAAGTCATTCTGAGAATAGTGTATGCGGCGACCGAGTTGCTCTTGCCCGGCGTCAATACGGGATAATACC
GCGCCACATAGCAGAACTTTAAAAGTGCTCATCATTGGAAAACGTTCTTCGGGGCGAAAACTCTCAAGGA
TCTTACCGCTGTTGAGATCCAGTTCGATGTAACCCACTCGTGCACCCAACTGATCTTCAGCATCTTTTAC
TTTCACCAGCGTTTCTGGGTGAGCAAAAACAGGAAGGCAAAATGCCGCAAAAAAGGGAATAAGGGCGACA
CGGAAATGTTGAATACTCATACTCTTCCTTTTTCAATATTATTGAAGCATTTATCAGGGTTATTGTCTCA
TGAGCGGATACATATTTGAATGTATTTAGAAAAATAAACAAATAGGGGTTCCGCGCACATTTCCCCGAAA
AGTGCCACCTAAATTGTAAGCGTTAATATTTTGTTAAAATTCGCGTTAAATTTTTGTTAAATCAGCTCAT
TTTTTAACCAATAGGCCGAAATCGGCAAAATCCCTTATAAATCAAAAGAATAGACCGAGATAGGGT
[37 nt withheld, positions 3077-3113]
AAAGAACGTGGACTCCAACGTCAAAGG
[49 nt withheld, positions 3141-3189]
T
[91 nt withheld, positions 3191-3281]
G
[124 nt withheld, positions 3283-3406]
CCCATTCGCCATTCAGGCTGCGCAACTGTTGGGAAGGGCGATCGGTGCGGGCCTCTTCGCTATTACGCCA
GCTGGCGAAAGGGGGATGTGCTGCAAGGCGATTAAGTTGGGTAACGCCAGGGTTTTCCCAGTCACGACGT
TGTAAAACGACGGCCAGTGAGCGCGCGTAATACGACTCACTATAGGGCGAATTGGGTACGTCCCTAGGCC
TCCAAAAAAGCCTCCTCACTACTTCTGGAATAGCTCAGAGGCCGAGGCGGCCTCGGCCTCTGCATAAATA
AAAAAAATTAGTCAGCCATGGGGCGGAGAATGGGCGGAACTGGGCGGAGTTAGGGGCGGGATGGGCGGAG
TTAGGGGCGGGATAGCTAGAGCCAGACATGATAAGATACATTGATGAGTTTGGACAAACCACAACTAGAA
TGCAGTGAAAAAAATGCTTTATTTGTGAAATTTGTGATGCTATTGCTTTATTTGTAACCATTATAAGCTG
CAATAAACAAGTTCCTCTCACTCTCTGATATTCATTTCTTTGCAAGTTATAAATACTGAATAATAAGATG
ACATGAACTACTATACGTACTGCTAGAGATTTTCCACACTGACTAAAAGGGTCTGAGGGATCTCTAGTTA
CCAGAGTCACACAACAGACGGGCACACACTACTTGAAGCACTCAAGGCAAGCTTTATTGAGGCTTAAGCA
GTGGGTTCCCTAGTTAGCCAGAGAGCTCCCAGGCTCAGATCTGGTCTAACCAGAGAGACCCAGTACAAGC
AAAAAGCAGATCTTGTCTTCGTTGGGAGTGAATTAGCCCTTCCAGTCCCCCCTTTTCTTTTAAAAAGTGG
CTAAGATCTACAGCTGCCTTGTAAGTCATTGGTCTTAAAGTCGACGCGGGGAGGCGGCCCAAAGGGAGAT
CCGACTCGTCTGAGGGCGAAGGCGAAGACGCGGAAGAGGCCGCAGAGCCGGCAGCAGGCCGCGGGAAGGA
AGGTCCGCTGGATTGAGGGCCGAAGGGACGTAGCAGAAGGACGTCCCGCGCAGAATCCAGGTGGCAACAC
AGGCGAGCAGCCAAGGAAAGGACGATGATTTCCCCGACAACACCACGGAATTGTCAGTGCCCAACAGCCG
AGCCCCTGTCCAGCAGCGGGCAAGGCAGGCGGCGATGAGTTCCGCCGTGGCAATAGGGAGGGGGAAAGCG
AAAGTCCCGGAAAGGAGCTGACAGGTGGTGGCAATGCCCCAACCAGTGGGGGTTGCGTCAGCAAACACAG
TGCACACCACGCCACGTTGCCTGACAACGGGCCACAACTCCTCATAAAGAGACAGCAACCAGGATTTATA
CAAGGAGGAGAAAATGAAAGCCATACGGGAAGCAATAGCATGATACAAAGGCATTAAAGCAGCGTATCCA
CATAGCGTAAAAGGAGCAACATAGTTAAGAATACCAGTCAATCTTTCACAAATTTTGTAATCCAGAGGTT
GATTGTCGACTTAACGCGTTCAGGCACCGGGCTTGCGGGTCATGCACCAGGTGCGCGGTCCTTCGGGCAC
CTCGACGTCGGCGGTGACGGTGAAGCCGAGCCGCTCGTAGAAGGGGAGGTTGCGGGGCGCGGAGGTCTCC
AGGAAGGCGGGCACCCCGGCGCGCTCGGCCGCCTCCACTCCGGGGAGCACGACGGCGCTGCCCAGACCCT
TGCCCTGGTGGTCGGGCGAGACTCCGACGGTGGCCAGGAACCACGCGGGCTCCTTGGGCCGGTGCGGCGC
CAGGAGGCCTTCCATCTGTTGCTGCGCGGCCAGCCGGGAACCGCTCAACTCGGCCATGCGCGGGCCGATC
TCGGCGAACACCGCCCCCGCTTCGACGCTCTCCGGCGTGGTCCAGACCGCCACGGCGGCGCCGTCGTCCG
CGACCCACACCTTGCCGATGTCGAGCCCGACGCGCGTGAGGAAGAGTTCTTGCAGCTCGGTGACCCGCTC
GATGTGGCGGTCCGGATCGACGGTGTGGCGCGTGGCGGGGTAGTCGGCGAACGCGGCGGCGAGGGTGCGT
ACGGCCCTGGGGACGTCGTCGCGGGTGGCGAGGCGCACCGTGGGCTTGTACTCGGTCATGGTGGCCGTAC
GTCACGACACCTGAAATGGAAGAAAAAAACTTTGAACCACTGTCTGAGGCTTGAGAATGAACCAAGATCC
AAACTCAAAAAGGGCAAATTCCAAGGAGAATTACATCAAGTGCCAAGCTGGCCTAACTTCAGTCTCCACC
CACTCAGTGTGGGGAAACTCCATCGCATAAAACCCCTCCCCCCAACCTAAAGACGACGTACTCCAAAAGC
TCGAGAACTAATCGAGGTGCCTGGACGGCGCCCGGTACTCCGTGGAGTCACATGAAGCGACGGCTGAGGA
CGGAAAGGCCCTTTTCCTTTGTGTGGGTGACTCACCCGCCCGCTCTCCCGAGCGCCGCGTCCTCCATTTT
GAGCTCCCTGCAGCAGGGCCGGGAAGCGGCCATCTTTCCGCTCACGCAACTGGTGCCGACCGGGCCAGCC
TTGCCGCCCAGGGCGGGGCGATACACGGCGGCGCGAGGCCAGGCACCAGAGCAGGCCGGCCAGCTTGAGA
CTACCCCCGTCCGATTCTCGGTGGCCGCGCTCGCAGGCCCCGCCTCGCCGAACATGTGCGCTGGGACGCA
CGGGCCCCGTCGCCGCCCGCGGCCCCAAAAACCGAAATACCAGTGTGCAGATCTTGGCCCGCATTTACAA
GACTATCTTGCCAGAAAAAAAGCGTCGCAGCAGGTCATCAAAAATTTTAAATGGCTAGAGACTTATCGAA
AGCAGCGAGACAGGCGCGAAGGTGCCACCAGATTCGCACGCGGCGGCCCCAGCGCCCAGGCCAGGCCTCA
ACTCAAGCACGAGGCGAAGGGGCTCCTTAAGCGCAAGGCCTCGAACTCTCCCACCCACTTCCAACCCGAA
GCTCGGGATCAAGAATCACGTACTGCAGCCAGGTGGAAGTAATTCAAGGCACGCAAGGGCCATAACCCGT
AAAGAGGCCAGGCCCGCGGGAACCACACACGGCACTTACCTGTGTTCTGGCGGCAAACCCGTTGCGAAAA
AGAACGTTCACGGCGACTACTGCACTTATATACGGTTCTCCCCCACCCTCGGGAAAAAGGCGGAGCCAGT
ACACGACATCACTTTCCCAGTTTACCCCGCGCCACCTTCTCTAGGCACCGGATCAATTGCCGACCCCTCC
CCCCAACTTCTCGGGGACTGTGGGCGATGTGCGCTCTGCCCACTGACGGGCACCGGAGCCAATTCCCACT
CCTTTCAAGACCTAGAAGGTCCATTAGCTGCAAAGATTCCTCTCTGTTTAAAACTTTATCCATCTTTGCA
CCCGGGCCCCCTCGAGCCGGCGCCAAAGTGGATCTCTGCTGTCCCTGTAATAAACCCGAAAATTTTGAAT
TTTTGTAATTTGTTTTTGTAATTCTTTAGTTTGTATGTCTGTTGCTATTATGTCTACTATTCTTTCCCCT
GCACTGTACCCCCCAATCCCCCCTTTTCTTTTAAAATTGTGGATGAATACTGCCATTTGTCTCAAGATCT
AGTTACGCCAAGCTTAAAAAAGCACCGACTCGGTGCCACTTTTTCAAGTTGATAACGGACTAGCCTTATT
TAAACTTGCTATGCTGTTTCCAGCATAGCTCTTAAACCAATGCGGTCCATATATCCACGGTGTTTCGTCC
TTTCCACAAGATATATAAAGCCAAGAAATCGAAATACTTTCAAGTTACGGTAAGCATATGATAGTCCATT
TTAAAACATAATTTTAAAACTGCAAACTACCCAAGAAATTATTACTTTCTACGTCACGTATTTTGTACTA
ATATCTTTGTGTTTACAGTCAAATTAATTCTAATTATCTCTCTAACAGCCTTGTATCGTATATGCAAATA
TGAAGGAATCATGGGAAATAGGCCCTCTCTGGGTCCCCTCGGGGTTGGGAGGTGGGTCTGAAACGATAAT
GGTGAATATCCCTGCCTAACTCTATTCACTATAGAAAGTACAGCAAAAACTATTCTTAAACCTACCAAGC
CTCCTACTATCATTATGAATAATTTTATATACCACAGCCAATTTGTTATGTTAAACCAATTCCACAAACT
TGCCCATTTATCTAATTCCAATAATTCTTGTTCATTCTTTTCTTGCTGGTTTTGCGATTCTTCAATTAAG
GAGTGTATTAAGCTTGTGTAATTGTTAATTTCTCTGTCCCACTCCATCCAGGTCGTGTGATTCCAAATCT
GTTCCAGAGATTTATTACTCCAACTAGCATTCCAAGGCACAGCAGTGGTGCAAATGAGTTTTCCAGAGCA
ACCCCAAATCCCCAGGAGCTGTTGATCCTTTAGGTATCTTTCCACAGCCAGGATTCTTGCCTGGAGCTGC
TTGATGCCCCAGACTGTGAGTTGCAACAGATGCTGTTGCGCCTCAATAGCCCTCAGCAAATTGTTCTGCT
GCTGCACTATACCAGACAATAATTGTCTGGCCTGTACCGTCAGCGTCATTGACGCTGCGCCCATAGTGCT
TCCTGCTGCTCCCAAGAACCCAAGGAACAAAGCTCCTATTCCCACTGCTCTTTTTTCTCTCTGCACCACT
CTTCTCTTTGCCTTGGTGGGTGCTACTCCTAATGGTTCAATTTTTACTACTTTATATTTATATAATTCAC
TTCTCCAATTGTCCCTCATATCTCCTCCTCCAGGTCTGAAGATCAGCGGCCGCTTGCTGTGCGGTGGTCT
TACTTTTGTTTTGCTCTTCCTCTATCTTGTCTAAAGCTTCCTTGGTGTCTTTTATCTCTATCCTTTGATG
CACACAATAGAGGGTTGCTACTGTATTATATAATGATCTAAGTTCTTCTGATCCTGTCTGAAGGGATGGT
TGTAGCTGTCCCAGTATTTGTCTACAG
